>Addgene plasmid #65356 | POT4-TEF2p-ycrtI-ADH1t | depositor full sequence | sequence record 138730 | POT4-TEF2p-ycrtI-ADH1t sequence 7380 bps
CCTCTGCCAGAGACCCAAGACACTGCGGATCGAGACCACTAGTACCGGTCTGCAGCTCGAGGGGGGGCCC
GGTACCCAATTCGCCCTATAGTGAGTCGTATTACGCGCGCTCACTGGCCGTCGTTTTACAACGTCGTGAC
TGGGAAAACCCTGGCGTTACCCAACTTAATCGCCTTGCAGCACATCCCCCTTTCGCCAGCTGGCGTAATA
GCGAAGAGGCCCGCACCGATCGCCCTTCCCAACAGTTGCGCAGCCTGAATGGCGAATGGCGCG
[124 nt withheld, positions 274-397]
C
[91 nt withheld, positions 399-489]
A
[49 nt withheld, positions 491-539]
CCTTTGACGTTGGAGTCCACGTTCTTT
[37 nt withheld, positions 567-603]
ACCCTATCTCGGTCTATTCTTTTGATTTATAAGGGATTTTGCCGATTTCGGCCTATTGGTTAAAAAATGA
GCTGATTTAACAAAAATTTAACGCGAATTTTAACAAAATATTAACGTTTACAATTTCCTGATGCGGTATT
TTCTCCTTACGCATCTGTGCGGTATTTCACACCGCATAGGGTAATAACTGATATAATTAAATTGAAGCTC
TAATTTGTGAGTTTAGTATACATGCATTTACTTATAATACAGTTTTTTAGTTTTGCTGGCCGCATCTTCT
CAAATATGCTTCCCAGCCTGCTTTTCTGTAACGTTCACCCTCTACCTTAGCATCCCTTCCCTTTGCAAAT
AGTCCTCTTCCAACAATAATAATGTCAGATCCTGTAGACACCACATCATCCACGGTTCTATACTGTTGAC
CCAATGCGTCACCCTTGTCATCTAAACCCACACCGGGTGTCATAATCAACCAATCGTAACCTTCATCTCT
TCCACCCATGTCTCTTTGAGCAATAAAGCCGATAACAAAATCTTTGTCGCTCTTCGCAATGTCAACAGTA
CCCTTAGTATATTCTCCAGTAGATAGGGAGCCCTTGCATGACAATTCTGCTAACATCAAAAGGCCTCTAG
GTTCCTTTGTTACTTCTTCTGCCGCCTGCTTCAAACCGCTAACAATACCTGGGCCCACCACACCGTGTGC
ATTCGTAATGTCTGCCCATTCTGCTATTCTGTATACACCCGCAGAGTACTGCAATTTGACTGTATTACCA
ATGTCAGCAAATTTTCTGTCTTCGAAGAGTAAAAAATTGTACTTGGCGGATAATGCCTTTAGCGGCTTAA
CTGTGCCCTCCATGGAAAAATCAGTCAAGATATCCACATGTGTTTTTAGTAAACAAATTTTGGGACCTAA
TGCTTCAACTAACTCCAGTAATTCCTTGGTGGTACGAACATCCAATGAAGCACACAAGTTTGTTTGCTTT
TCGTGCATGATATTAAATAGCTTGGCAGCAACAGGACTAGGATGAGTAGCAGCACGTTCCTTATATGTAG
CTTTCGACATGATTTATCTTCGTTTCCTGCAGGTTTTTGTTCTGTGCAGTTGGGTTAAGAATACTGGGCA
ATTTCATGTTTCTTCAACACTACATATGCGTATATATACCAATCTAAGTCTGTGCTCCTTCCTTCGTTCT
TCCTTCTGTTCGGAGATTACCGAATCAAAAAAATTTCAAAGAAACCGAAATCAAAAAAAAGAATAAAAAA
AAAATGATGAATTGAATTGAAAAGCTGTGGTATGGTGCACTCTCAGTACAATCTGCTCTGATGCCGCATA
GTTAAGCCAGCCCCGACACCCGCCAACACCCGCTGACGCGCCCTGACGGGCTTGTCTGCTCCCGGCATCC
GCTTACAGACAAGCTGTGACAATCTCCGGGAGCTGCATGTGTCAGAGGTTTTCACCGTCATCACCGAAAC
GCGCGAGATTAAAGGGCCTCGTGATACGCCTATTTTTATAGGTTAATGTCATGATAATAATGGTTTCTTA
GGACGGATCGCTTGCCTGTAACTTACACGCGCCTCGTATCTTTTAATGATGGAATAATTTGGGAATTTAC
TCTGTGTTTATTTATTTTTATGTTTTGTATTTGGATTTTAGAAAGTAAATAAAGAAGGTAGAAGAGTTAC
GGAATGAAGAAAAAAAAATAAACAAAGGTTTAAAAAATTTCAACAAAAAGCGTACTTTACATATATATTT
ATTAGACAAGAAAAGCAGATTAAATAGATATACATTCGATTAACGATAAGTAAAATGTAAAATCACAGGA
TTTTCGTGTGTGGTCTTCTACACAGACAAGATGAAACAATTCGGCATTAATACCTGAGAGCAGGAAGAGC
AAGATAAAAGGTAGTATTTGTTGGCGATCCCCCTAGAGTCTTTTACATCTTCGGAAAACAAAAACTATTT
TTTCTTTAATTTCTTTTTTTACTTTCTATTTTTAATTTATATATTTATATTAAAAAATTTAAATTATAAT
TATTTTTATAGCACGTGATGAAAAGGACCCAGGTGGCACTTTTCGGGGAAATGTGCGCGGAACCCCTATT
TGTTTATTTTTCTAAATACATTCAAATATGTATCCGCTCATGAGACAATAACCCTGATAAATGCTTCAAT
AATATTGAAAAAGGAAGAGTATGAGTATTCAACATTTCCGTGTCGCCCTTATTCCCTTTTTTGCGGCATT
TTGCCTTCCTGTTTTTGCTCACCCAGAAACGCTGGTGAAAGTAAAAGATGCTGAAGATCAGTTGGGTGCA
CGAGTGGGTTACATCGAACTGGATCTCAACAGCGGTAAGATCCTTGAGAGTTTTCGCCCCGAAGAACGTT
TTCCAATGATGAGCACTTTTAAAGTTCTGCTATGTGGCGCGGTATTATCCCGTATTGACGCCGGGCAAGA
GCAACTCGGTCGCCGCATACACTATTCTCAGAATGACTTGGTTGAGTACTCACCAGTCACAGAAAAGCAT
CTTACGGATGGCATGACAGTAAGAGAATTATGCAGTGCTGCCATAACCATGAGTGATAACACTGCGGCCA
ACTTACTTCTGACAACGATCGGAGGACCGAAGGAGCTAACCGCTTTTTTGCACAACATGGGGGATCATGT
AACTCGCCTTGATCGTTGGGAACCGGAGCTGAATGAAGCCATACCAAACGACGAGCGTGACACCACGATG
CCTGTAGCAATGGCAACAACGTTGCGCAAACTATTAACTGGCGAACTACTTACTCTAGCTTCCCGGCAAC
AATTAATAGACTGGATGGAGGCGGATAAAGTTGCAGGACCACTTCTGCGCTCGGCCCTTCCGGCTGGCTG
GTTTATTGCTGATAAATCTGGAGCCGGTGAGCGTGGTAGTCGCGGTATCATTGCAGCACTGGGGCCAGAT
GGTAAGCCCTCCCGTATCGTAGTTATCTACACGACGGGGAGTCAGGCAACTATGGATGAACGAAATAGAC
AGATCGCTGAGATAGGTGCCTCACTGATTAAGCATTGGTAACTGTCAGACCAAGTTTACTCATATATACT
TTAGATTGATTTAAAACTTCATTTTTAATTTAAAAGGATCTAGGTGAAGATCCTTTTTGATAATCTCATG
ACCAAAATCCCTTAACGTGAGTTTTCGTTCCACTGAGCGTCAGACCCCGTAGAAAAGATCAAAGGATCTT
CTTGAGATCCTTTTTTTCTGCGCGTAATCTGCTGCTTGCAAACAAAAAAACCACCGCTACCAGCGGTGGT
TTGTTTGCCGGATCAAGAGCTACCAACTCTTTTTCCGAAGGTAACTGGCTTCAGCAGAGCGCAGATACCA
AATACTGTCCTTCTAGTGTAGCCGTAGTTAGGCCACCACTTCAAGAACTCTGTAGCACCGCCTACATACC
TCGCTCTGCTAATCCTGTTACCAGTGGCTGCTGCCAGTGGCGATAAGTCGTGTCTTACCGGGTTGGACTC
AAGACGATAGTTACCGGATAAGGCGCAGCGGTCGGGCTGAACGGGGGGTTCGTGCACACAGCCCAGCTTG
GAGCGAACGACCTACACCGAACTGAGATACCTACAGCGTGAGCTATGAGAAAGCGCCACGCTTCCCGAAG
GGAGAAAGGCGGACAGGTATCCGGTAAGCGGCAGGGTCGGAACAGGAGAGCGCACGAGGGAGCTTCCAGG
GGGAAACGCCTGGTATCTTTATAGTCCTGTCGGGTTTCGCCACCTCTGACTTGAGCGTCGATTTTTGTGA
TGCTCGTCAGGGGGGCGGAGCCTATGGAAAAACGCCAGCAACGCGGCCTTTTTACGGTTCCTGGCCTTTT
GCTGGCCTTTTGCTCACATGTTCTTTCCTGCGTTATCCCCTGATTCTGTGGATAACCGTATTACCGCCTT
TGAGTGAGCTGATACCGCTCGCCGCAGCCGAACGACCGAGCGCAGCGAGTCAGTGAGCGAGGAAGCGGAA
GAGCGCCCAATACGCAAACCGCCTCTCCCCGCGCGTTGGCCGATTCATTAATGCAGCTGGCACGACAGGT
TTCCCGACTGGAAAGCGGGCAGTGAGCGCAACGCAATTAATGTGAGTTACCTCACTCATTAGGCACCCCA
GGCTTTACACTTTATGCTTCCGGCTCCTATGTTGTGTGGAATTGTGAGCGGATAACAATTTCACACAGGA
AACAGCTATGACCATGATTACGCCAAGCGCGCAATTAACCCTCACTAAAGGGAACAAAAGCTGGAGCTCC
ACCGCGGTGGCGGCCGCGAATTCCCCGGGTCTAGAGGTCTCGGTGGCAGTGACTCGGTCTCTAGGCGGCT
GGGCGCCATAACCAAGGTATCTATAGACCGCCAATCAGCAAACTACCTCCGTACATTCATGTTGCACCCA
CACATTTATACACCCAGACCGCGACAAATTACCCATAAGGTTGTTTGTGACGGCGTCGTACAAGAGAACG
TGGGAACTTTTTAGGCTCACCAAAAAAGGAAGAAAAAATACGAGTTGCTGACAGAAGCCTCAAGAAAAAA
AAAATTCTTCTTCGACTATGCTGGAGGCAGAGATGATCGAGCCGGTAGTTAACTATATATAGCTAAATTG
GTTCCATCACCTTCTTTTCTGGTGTCGCTCCTTCTAGTGCTATTTCTGGCTTTTCCTATTTTTTTTTTTC
CATTTTTCTTTCTCTCTTTCTAATATATAAATTCTCTTGCATTTTCTATTTTTCTCTCTATCTATTCTAC
TTGTTTATTCCCTTCAAGGTTTTTTTTTAAGGAGTACTTGTTTTTAGAATATGCGGTCAACGAACTATAA
TTAACTAAAGATGGGTAAGGAACAAGACCAAGACAAGCCAACCGCTATCATCGTTGGTTGTGGTATCGGT
GGTATCGCTACCGCTGCTAGATTGGCTAAGGAAGGTTTCCAAGTTACCGTTTTCGAAAAGAACGACTACT
CTGGTGGTAGATGTTCTTTGATCGAACGCGACGGTTACAGATTCGACCAAGGTCCATCTTTGTTGTTGTT
GCCAGACTTGTTCAAGCAAACCTTCGAAGACTTGGGTGAAAAGATGGAAGACTGGGTTGACTTGATCAAG
TGTGAACCAAACTACGTTTGTCACTTCCACGACGAAGAAACCTTCACCTTCTCTACCGACATGGCTTTGT
TGAAGAGAGAAGTTGAAAGATTCGAAGGTAAGGACGGTTTCGACAGATTCTTGTCTTTCATCCAAGAAGC
TCACAGACACTACGAATTGGCTGTTGTTCACGTTTTGCAAAAGAACTTCCCAGGTTTCGCTGCTTTCTTG
AGATTGCAATTCATCGGTCAAATCTTGGCTTTGCACCCATTCGAATCTATCTGGACCAGAGTTTGTAGAT
ACTTCAAGACCGACAGATTGAGAAGAGTTTTCTCTTTCGCTGTTATGTACATGGGTCAATCTCCATACTC
TGCTCCAGGAACCTACTCTTTGTTGCAATACACCGAATTGACCGAAGGTATCTGGTATCCAAGAGGTGGT
TTCTGGCAAGTTCCAAACACCTTGTTGCAAATCGTTAAGAGAAACAACCCATCTGCTAAGTTCAACTTCA
ACGCTCCAGTTTCTCAAGTTTTGTTGTCTCCAGCTAAGGACAGAGCTACCGGTGTTAGATTGGAATCTGG
TGAAGAACACCACGCTGACGTTGTTATCGTTAACGCTGACTTGGTTTACGCTTCTGAACACTTGATCCCA
GACGACGCTAGAAACAAGATCGGTCAATTGGGTGAAGTTAAGCGATCTTGGTGGGCTGACTTGGTTGGTG
GTAAGAAGTTGAAGGGTTCTTGTTCTTCTTTGTCTTTCTACTGGTCTATGGACAGAATCGTTGACGGTTT
GGGTGGTCACAACATCTTCTTGGCTGAAGACTTCAAGGGTTCTTTCGACACCATCTTCGAAGAATTGGGT
TTGCCAGCTGACCCATCTTTCTACGTTAACGTTCCAAGTAGAATCGACCCATCTGCTGCTCCAGAAGGTA
AGGACGCTATCGTTATCTTGGTTCCATGTGGTCACATCGACGCTTCTAACCCACAAGACTACAACAAGTT
GGTTGCTAGAGCTAGAAAGTTCGTTATCCAAACCTTGTCTGCTAAGTTGGGTTTGCCAGACTTCGAAAAG
ATGATCGTTGCTGAAAAGGTTCACGACGCTCCATCTTGGGAAAAGGAATTCAACTTGAAGGACGGTTCTA
TCTTGGGTTTGGCTCACAACTTCATGCAAGTTTTGGGTTTCAGACCATCTACCAGACACCCAAAGTACGA
CAAGTTGTTCTTCGTTGGTGCTTCTACCCACCCAGGAACCGGTGTTCCAATCGTTTTGGCTGGTGCTAAG
TTGACCGCTAACCAAGTTTTGGAATCTTTCGACCGATCTCCAGCTCCAGACCCAAACATGTCTTTGTCTG
TTCCATACGGTAAGCCATTGAAGTCTAACGGAACCGGTATCGACTCTCAAGTTCAATTGAAGTTCATGGA
CTTGGAAAGATGGGTTTACTTGTTGGTTTTGTTGATCGGTGCTGTTATCGCTCGATCTGTTGGTGTTTTG
GCTTTCTAGCCGAATTTCTTATGATTTATGATTTTTATTATTAAATAAGTTATAAAAAAAATAAGTGTAT
ACAAATTTTAAAGTGACTCTTAGGTTTTAAAACGAAAATTCTTATTCTTGAGTAACTCTTTCCTGTAGGT
CAGGTTGCTTTCTCAGGTATAGCATGAGGTCGCTCTTATTGACCACACCTCTACCGG
Features (pLannotate 1.2.2; 21 found; start..end, strand, type, name):
     56..76      +  misc_feature   MCS (fragment): pBluescript multiple cloning site
     85..103     -  promoter       T7 promoter: promoter for bacteriophage T7 RNA polymerase
    111..266     +  CDS            lacZα (fragment): LacZα fragment of β-galactosidase; lacZ fragment
    274..729     +  rep_origin     f1 ori (sequence partly withheld): f1 bacteriophage origin of replication; arrow indicates direction of (+) strand synthesis
    730..781     -  misc_feature   bom (fragment): basis of mobility region from pBR322
    860..1663    -  CDS            URA3: orotidine-5'-phosphate decarboxylase, required for uracil biosynthesis; S. cerevisiae URA3; yeast auxotrophic marker, counterselectable with 5-fluoroorotic acid (5-FOA)
   1664..1879    -  promoter       URA3 promoter: S. cerevisiae URA3
   1894..1943    -  misc_feature   bom (fragment): basis of mobility region from pBR322
   2045..2080    -  CDS            rop (fragment): Rop protein, which maintains plasmids at low copy number; rop
   2149..2652    -  misc_feature   CEN/ARS: S. cerevisiae CEN6 centromere fused to an autonomously replicating sequence
   2689..2793    +  promoter       AmpR promoter: bla
   2794..3654    +  CDS            AmpR: β-lactamase; bla; confers resistance to ampicillin, carbenicillin, and related antibiotics
   3825..4413    +  rep_origin     ori: high-copy-number ColE1/pMB1/pBR322/pUC origin of replication
   4596..4688    +  CDS            lacI (fragment): lac repressor; lacI; The lac repressor binds to the lac operator to inhibit transcription in E. coli. This inhibition can be relieved by adding lactose or isopropyl-β-D-thiogalactopyranoside (IPTG).
   4701..4722    +  protein_bind   CAP binding site: CAP binding activates transcription in the presence of cAMP. E. coli catabolite activator protein
   4737..4767    +  promoter       lac promoter: promoter for the E. coli lac operon
   4775..4791    +  protein_bind   lac operator: The lac repressor binds to the lac operator to inhibit transcription in E. coli. This inhibition can be relieved by adding lactose or isopropyl-β-D-thiogalactopyranoside (IPTG). lac repressor encoded by lacI
   4836..4854    +  promoter       T3 promoter: promoter for bacteriophage T3 RNA polymerase
   4867..4890    +  misc_feature   MCS (fragment): pBluescript multiple cloning site
   5474..6997    +  CDS            al-1 (fragment): CRTI_NEUCR - Experimental evidence at protein level: Swiss-Prot protein existence level 1. Phytoene desaturase involved in the carotenoid biosynthesis pathway. Converts phytoene into 3,4-didehydrolycopene via the intermediary of phytofluene, zeta-carotene, neurosporene and lycopene, by introducing up to five double bonds into phytoene. From Neurospora crassa (strain ATCC 24698 / 74-OR23-1A / CBS 708.71 / DSM 1257 / FGSC 987).
   7194..7380    +  terminator     ADH1 terminator: S. cerevisiae ADH1; transcription terminator for the S. cerevisiae alcohol dehydrogenase 1 (ADH1) gene
