[The description below was written by a language model from this plasmid's Addgene catalogue record and pLannotate feature annotations shown in this document.]
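Description:
POT4-TEF2p-ycrtI-ADH1t is a yeast–E. coli shuttle plasmid from the YeastFab standard-parts system, carrying a single assembled transcription unit (TU) in the POT4 receiving vector. The catalogue lists the vector type as unspecified, but the 7,380 nt annotated sequence shows a pBluescript/pRS-like architecture. It has a high-copy ColE1/pUC origin and a β-lactamase gene for ampicillin selection in E. coli, plus an f1 phage origin. For yeast it carries a CEN6/ARS element for stable low-copy centromeric maintenance in Saccharomyces cerevisiae and URA3 with its own promoter, an auxotrophic marker that can be counterselected with 5-FOA. Remnants of the lacZα region, the lac promoter/operator and the T3 and T7 promoters flank the cloning site, which fits the M13 forward and reverse sequencing primers listed.

The 2,449 bp insert is named TEF2p-ycrtI-ADH1t, meaning the S. cerevisiae TEF2 promoter, a crtI coding sequence and the ADH1 terminator. The annotation software did not call the TEF2 promoter, though an unannotated stretch lies between the MCS fragment and the coding sequence where it would be expected. The coding region is detected by partial homology to the Neurospora crassa phytoene desaturase al-1. This supports its identity as a phytoene desaturase, the enzyme that introduces double bonds into phytoene to give lycopene-type carotenoids. The record does not state the actual source organism, nor what the "y" prefix means. The ADH1 terminator is annotated downstream.

According to the depositor, this TU is one building block for combinatorial construction of a β-carotene pathway in yeast, where it would be combined with TUs for the other pathway enzymes.
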