Addgene plasmid #65356: POT4-TEF2p-ycrtI-ADH1t
Purpose: TU for combinatorial construction of ?-carotene pathway
Depositing lab: Junbiao Dai. Depositing organization: Tsinghua University. Publication: YeastFab: the design and construction of standard biological parts for metabolic engineering in Saccharomyces cerevisiae. Guo Y, Dong J, Zhou T, Auxillos J, Li T, Zhang W, Wang L, Shen Y, Luo Y, Zheng Y, Lin J, Chen GQ, Wu Q, Cai Y, Dai J. Nucleic Acids Res. 2015 May 8. pii: gkv464. 10.1093/nar/gkv464 PubMed 25956650.
Backbone
  Vector backbone: POT4
  Vector type: Unspecified
Growth in bacteria
  Bacterial resistance: Ampicillin, 100 μg/mL
  Growth temperature: 37°C
  Growth strain: DH5alpha
  Copy number: High Copy
Gene/Insert
  Gene/Insert name: TEF2p-ycrtI-ADH1t
  Insert size (bp): 2449
  Cloning method: Unknown
  Sequencing primers: 5′ M13-F20; 3′ M13 Reverse
Terms and licenses: Academic/Nonprofit Terms; Industry Terms: Not Available to Industry
Depositor comments: construction of TUs(TEF2p-ycrtI-ADH1t) in POT4 receiving vector
How to cite: POT4-TEF2p-ycrtI-ADH1t was a gift from Junbiao Dai (Addgene plasmid # 65356 ; http://n2t.net/addgene:65356 ; RRID:Addgene_65356)
