>Addgene plasmid #65356 | POT4-TEF2p-ycrtI-ADH1t | addgene partial sequence | sequence record 138627 | M13-F20 5'-TGTAAAACGACGGCCAGT-3'
CCCTCGAGCTGCAGACCGGTACTAGTGGTCTCGATCCGCAGTGTCTTGGGTCTCTGGCAGAGGCCGGTAG
AGGTGTGGTCAATAAGAGCGACCTCATGCTATACCTGAGAAAGCAACCTGACCTACAGGAAAGAGTTACT
CAAGAATAAGAATTTTCGTTTTAAAACCTAAGAGTCACTTTAAAATTTGTATACACTTATTTTTTTTATA
ACTTATTTAATAATAAAAATCATAAATCATAAGAAATTCGGCTAGAAAGCCAAAACACCAACAGATCGAG
CGATAACAGCACCGATCAACAAAACCAACAAGTAAACCCATCTTTCCAAGTCCATGAACTTCAATTGAAC
TTGAGAGTCGATACCGGTTCCGTTAGACTTCAATGGCTTACCGTATGGAACAGACAAAGACATGTTTGGG
TCTGGAGCTGGAGATCGGTCGAAAGATTCCAAAACTTGGTTAGCGGTCAACTTAGCACCAGCCAAAACGA
TTGGAACACCGGTTCCTGGGTGGGTAGAAGCACCAACGAAGAACAACTTGTCGTACTTTGGGTGTCTGGT
AGATGGTCTGAAACCCAAAACTTGCATGAAGTTGTGAGCCAAACCCAAGATAGAACCGTCCTTCAAGTTG
AATTCCTTTTCCCAAGATGGAGCGTCGTGAACCTTTTCAGCAACGATCATCTTTTCGAAGTCTGGCAAAC
CCAACTTAGCAGACAAGGTTTGGATAACGAACTTTCTAGCTCTAGCAACCAACTTGTTGTAGTCTTGTGG
