>Addgene plasmid #65356 | POT4-TEF2p-ycrtI-ADH1t | addgene partial sequence | sequence record 138729 | M13-Rev 5'-CAGGAAACAGCTATGACC-3'
AAGCTGGAGCTCCACCGCGGTGGCGGCCGCGAATTCCCCGGGTCTAGAGGTCTCGGTGGCAGTGACTCGG
TCTCTAGGCGGCTGGGCGCCATAACCAAGGTATCTATAGACCGCCAATCAGCAAACTACCTCCGTACATT
CATGTTGCACCCACACATTTATACACCCAGACCGCGACAAATTACCCATAAGGTTGTTTGTGACGGCGTC
GTACAAGAGAACGTGGGAACTTTTTAGGCTCACCAAAAAAGGAAGAAAAAATACGAGTTGCTGACAGAAG
CCTCAAGAAAAAAAAAATTCTTCTTCGACTATGCTGGAGGCAGAGATGATCGAGCCGGTAGTTAACTATA
TATAGCTAAATTGGTTCCATCACCTTCTTTTCTGGTGTCGCTCCTTCTAGTGCTATTTCTGGCTTTTCCT
ATTTTTTTTTTTCCATTTTTCTTTCTCTCTTTCTAATATATAAATTCTCTTGCATTTTCTATTTTTCTCT
CTATCTATTCTACTTGTTTATTCCCTTCAAGGTTTTTTTTTAAGGAGTACTTGTTTTTAGAATATGCGGT
CAACGAACTATAATTAACTAAAGATGGGTAAGGAACAAGACCAAGACAAGCCAACCGCTATCATCGTTGG
TTGTGGTATCGGTGGTATCGCTACCGCTGCTAGATTGGCTAAGGAAGGTTTCCAAGTTACCGTTTTCGAA
AAGAACGACTACTCTGGTGGTAGATGTTCTTTGATCGAACGCGACGGTTACAGATTCGACCAAGGTCCAT
CTTTGTTGTTGTTGCCAGACTTGTTCAAGCAA
